Addgene plasmid #23745: pDONR223-PHKG2
Depositing lab: William Hahn & David Root. Depositing organization: Dana-Farber Cancer Institute. Publication: COT drives resistance to RAF inhibition through MAP kinase pathway reactivation. Johannessen CM, Boehm JS, Kim SY, Thomas SR, Wardwell L, Johnson LA, Emery CM, Stransky N, Cogdill AP, Barretina J, Caponigro G, Hieronymus H, Murray RR, Salehi-Ashtiani K, Hill DE, Vidal M, Zhao JJ, Yang X, Alkan O, Kim S, Harris JL, Wilson CJ, Myer VE, Finan PM, Root DE, Roberts TM, Golub T, Flaherty KT, Dummer R, Weber BL, Sellers WR, Schlegel R, Wargo JA, Hahn WC, Garraway LA. Nature. 2010 Dec 16;468(7326):968-72. doi: 10.1038/nature09627 PubMed 21107320.
Backbone
  Vector backbone: pDONR223
  Backbone manufacturer: Invitrogen
  Backbone size w/o insert (bp): 5005
  Vector type: Gateway Donor vector
Growth in bacteria
  Bacterial resistance: Spectinomycin, 50 μg/mL
  Growth temperature: 37°C
  Growth strain: DH5alpha
  Copy number: High Copy
Gene/Insert
  Gene/Insert name: PHKG2 (alt name: phosphorylase kinase, gamma 2 (testis))
  Species: H. sapiens (human)
  Insert size (bp): 1221
  Entrez Gene: PHKG2 (a.k.a. GSD9C)
  Cloning method: Gateway Cloning
  Sequencing primers: 5′ M13pUC-fwd; 3′ M13rev
Terms and licenses: Academic/Nonprofit Terms; Industry Terms: Not Available to Industry
Depositor comments: The ORF has no Stop codon. This design enables easy recombination into a destination vector to add an epitope tag of choice and Stop codon to the ORF. Do NOT use this plasmid directly for transfections. A set of 4 custom lentiviral vectors is available ( pLX301 (http://www.addgene.org/25895/) , pLX302 (http://www.addgene.org/25896/) , pLX303 (http://www.addgene.org/25897/) , pLX304 (http://www.addgene.org/25890/) ) to be used to express these ORFs in mammalian cells. These plasmids are not included in the kit and must be ordered separately.
How to cite: pDONR223-PHKG2 was a gift from William Hahn & David Root (Addgene plasmid # 23745 ; http://n2t.net/addgene:23745 ; RRID:Addgene_23745)
