[The description below was written by a language model from this plasmid's Addgene catalogue record.]
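Description:
pDONR223-PHKG2 is a Gateway entry-type clone built on the Invitrogen pDONR223 donor backbone (about 5 kb without insert) and carrying the human PHKG2 open reading frame, which encodes the gamma 2 (testis) catalytic subunit of phosphorylase kinase, also known by the disease-associated alias GSD9C. The insert is recorded as 1221 bp and was introduced by Gateway recombination, so in the finished plasmid the ORF would be expected to sit between recombination (att) sites that allow it to be moved in a single recombination reaction into compatible destination vectors. The plasmid is maintained in E. coli as a high-copy replicon under spectinomycin selection. M13 forward and reverse primer sites flank the insert for sequence verification. No feature table is supplied, so the specific origin of replication and exact att site annotation are not stated in the record.

The ORF lacks a stop codon. This "open" configuration lets the coding sequence be fused in frame to a C-terminal epitope tag and stop codon supplied by whichever destination vector is chosen. No mammalian promoter is recorded for the plasmid, and the depositors state that it is not meant to be transfected directly. It serves as a shuttle source of the kinase ORF. The depositors point to a companion set of lentiviral destination vectors (pLX301 through pLX304) for expressing such ORFs in mammalian cells. The clone belongs to a kit of ORF clones and is associated with a study of MAP kinase pathway reactivation as a route to resistance to RAF inhibition, consistent with use in gain-of-function expression experiments.
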