>Addgene plasmid #23745 | pDONR223-PHKG2 | depositor partial sequence | sequence record 10904 | Author sequence
ATGACGCTGGACGTGGGGCCGGAGGATGAGCTGCCCGACTGGGCCGCCGCCAAAGAGTTTTACCAGAAGT
ACGACCCTAAGGACGTCATCGGCAGAGGAGTGAGCTCTGTGGTCCGCCGTTGTGTTCATCGAGCTACTGG
CCACGAGTTTGCGGTGAAGATTATGGAAGTGACAGCTGAGCGGCTGAGTCCTGAGCAGCTGGAGGAGGTG
CGGGAAGCCACACGGCGAGAGACACACATCCTTCGCCAGGTCGCCGGCCACCCCCACATCATCACCCTCA
TCGATTCCTACGAGTCTTCTAGCTTCATGTTCCTGGTGTTTGACCTGATGCGGAAGGGAGAGCTGTTTGA
CTATCTCACAGAGAAGGTGGCCCTCTCTGAAAAGGAAACCAGGTCCATCATGCGGTCTCTGCTGGAAGCA
GTGAGCTTTCTCCATGCCAACAACATTGTGCATCGAGATCTGAAGCCCGAGAATATTCTCCTAGATGACA
ATATGCAGATCCGACTTTCAGATTTCGGGTTCTCCTGCCACTTGGAACCTGGCGAGAAGCTTCGAGAGTT
GTGTGGGACCCCAGGGTATCTAGCGCCAGAGATCCTTAAATGCTCCATGGATGAAACCCACCCAGGCTAT
GGCAAGGAGGTCGACCTCTGGGCCTGTGGGGTGATCTTGTTCACACTCCTGGCTGGCTCGCCACCCTTCT
GGCACCGGCGGCAGATCCTGATGTTACGCATGATCATGGAGGGCCAGTACCAGTTCAGTTCCCCCGAGTG
GGATGACCGTTCCAGCACTGTCAAAGACCTGATCTCCAGGCTGCTGCAGGTGGATCCTGAGGCACGCCTG
ACAGCTGAGCAGGCCCTACAGCACCCCTTCTTTGAGCGTTGTGAAGGCAGCCAACCCTGGAACCTCACCC
CCCGCCAGCGGTTCCGGGTGGCAGTGTGGACAGTGCTGGCTGCTGGACGAGTGGCCCTAAGCACCCATCG
TGTACGGCCACTGACCAAGAATGCACTGTTGAGGGACCCTTATGCGCTGCGGTCAGTGCGGCACCTCATC
GACAACTGTGCCTTCCGGCTCTACGGGCACTGGGTAAAGAAAGGGGAGCAGCAGAACCGGGCGGCTCTCT
TTCAGCACCGGCCCCCTGGGCCTTTTCCCATCATGGGCCCTGAAGAGGAGGGAGACTCTGCTGCTATAAC
TGAGGATGAGGCCGTGCTTGTGCTGGGCTAG
