>Addgene plasmid #23745 | pDONR223-PHKG2 | addgene partial sequence | sequence record 29617 | 23745 with M13pUC-fwd
AATGATTTTATTTTGACTGATAGTGACCTGTTCGTTGCAACAAATTGATGAGCAATGCTTTTTTATAATG
CCAACTTTGTACAAAAAAGTTGGCATGACGCTGGACGTGGGGCCGGAGGATGAGCTGCCCGACTGGGCCG
CCGCCAAAGAGTTTTACCAGAAGTACGACCCTAAGGACGTCATCGGCAGAGGAGTGAGCTCTGTGGTCCG
CCGTTGTGTTCATCGAGCTACTGGCCACGAGTTTGCGGTGAAGATTATGGAAGTGACAGCTGAGCGGCTG
AGTCCTGAGCAGCTGGAGGAGGTGCGGGAAGCCACACGGCGAGAGACACACATCCTTCGCCAGGTCGCCG
GCCACCCCCACATCATCACCCTCATCGATTCCTACGAGTCTTCTAGCTTCATGTTCCTGGTGTTTGACCT
GATGCGGAAGGGAGAGCTGTTTGACTATCTCACAGAGAAGGTGGCCCTCTCTGAAAAGGAAACCAGGTCC
ATCATGCGGTCTCTGCTGGAAGCAGTGAGCTTTCTCCATGCCAACAACATTGTGCATCGAGATCTGAAGC
CCGAGAATATTCTCCTAGATGACAATATGCAGATCCGACTTTCAGATTTCGGGTTCTCCTGCCACTTGGA
ACCTGGCGAGAAGCTTCGAGAGTTGTGTGGGACCCCAGGGTATCTAGCGCCAGAGATCCTTAAATGCTCC
ATGGATGAAACCCACCC
